Addgene plasmid #199785: NO- DSD Sensor 1
Purpose: Synthetic gene circuit
Depositing lab: Timothy Lu. Depositing organization: Massachusetts Institute of Technology. Publication: Sub-1.4 cm(3) capsule for detecting labile inflammatory biomarkers in situ. Inda-Webb ME, Jimenez M, Liu Q, Phan NV, Ahn J, Steiger C, Wentworth A, Riaz A, Zirtiloglu T, Wong K, Ishida K, Fabian N, Jenkins J, Kuosmanen J, Madani W, McNally R, Lai Y, Hayward A, Mimee M, Nadeau P, Chandrakasan AP, Traverso G, Yazicigil RT, Lu TK. Nature. 2023 Aug;620(7973):386-392. doi: 10.1038/s41586-023-06369-x. Epub 2023 Jul 26. PubMed 37495692.
Backbone
  Vector backbone: pZS2
  Vector type: Synthetic Biology
Growth in bacteria
  Bacterial resistance: Ampicillin, 100 μg/mL
  Growth temperature: 37°C
  Growth strain: DH5alpha
  Copy number: Unknown
Gene/Insert
  Gene/Insert name: NO- DSD Sensor
  Species: Synthetic
  Cloning method: Gibson Cloning
Terms and licenses: Academic/Nonprofit Terms; Industry Terms: Not Available to Industry
Depositor comments: NO sensor validated in murine and swine models. Please visit https://doi.org/10.1101/2022.02.16.480562 for bioRxiv preprint.
How to cite: NO- DSD Sensor 1 was a gift from Timothy Lu (Addgene plasmid # 199785 ; http://n2t.net/addgene:199785 ; RRID:Addgene_199785)
