[The description below was written by a language model from this plasmid's Addgene catalogue record and pLannotate feature annotations shown in this document.]
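Description:
NO- DSD Sensor 1 is a 7,335 nt bacterial synthetic gene circuit plasmid built by Gibson assembly on the pZS2 backbone. It replicates from the pSC101 origin together with the Rep101 (RepA) protein that this origin requires, an arrangement that normally gives low copy number, although the catalogue lists the copy number as unknown. Selection is by ampicillin through a β-lactamase gene driven by its own bla promoter and followed by the phage lambda t0 terminator.

The clearest annotated payload is a full-length norR coding sequence from E. coli K12, terminated by an rrnB T1 terminator. NorR is the nitric oxide-responsive, sigma-54-dependent transcriptional activator of the norVW operon, which fits the plasmid's role as a nitric oxide (NO) sensor. The promoter driving norR is not annotated. No NorR-responsive promoter or output gene is identified either: roughly 2 kb between the AmpR promoter and the next annotated feature carries no annotation, so the circuit's output module cannot be described from the record. At the end of that region are only short fragment matches: part of an ssrA (LVA) degradation tag, a small piece resembling ecliptic pHluorin (a GFP variant), a second rrnB T1 terminator, and a short sspB-like fragment spanning the sequence origin. These hint at a degradation-tagged protein, but they are too partial to interpret firmly, and the meaning of "DSD" in the name is not stated.

According to the depositor comments, the NO sensor was validated in murine and swine models. The associated publication concerns an ingestible capsule for detecting labile inflammatory biomarkers in situ.
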