Features (pLannotate 1.2.2; 11 found; start..end, strand, type, name):
    172..1683    +  CDS            norR: NORR_ECOLI - Also known as ygaA. Experimental evidence at protein level: Swiss-Prot protein existence level 1. Required for the expression of anaerobic nitric oxide (NO) reductase, acts as a transcriptional activator for at least the norVW operon. Activation also requires sigma-54. Not required for induction of the aerobic NO-detoxifying enzyme NO dioxygenase. Binds to the promoter region of norVW, to a consensus target sequence, GT-(N7)-AC, which is highly conserved among proteobacteria. From Escherichia coli (strain K12).
   1714..1800    +  terminator     rrnB T1 terminator: Escherichia coli rrnB; transcription terminator T1 from the E. coli rrnB gene
   2345..3295    -  CDS            Rep101: RepA protein needed for replication with the pSC101 origin; rep101
   3343..3565    -  rep_origin     pSC101 ori: low-copy replication origin that requires the Rep101 protein
   4063..4157    -  terminator     lambda t0 terminator: transcription terminator from phage lambda
   4187..5047    -  CDS            AmpR: β-lactamase; bla; confers resistance to ampicillin, carbenicillin, and related antibiotics
   5048..5151    -  promoter       AmpR promoter: bla
   7133..7153    +  CDS            ssrA tag (LVA) (fragment): C-terminal peptide that mediates degradation in bacteria through the ClpXP and ClpAP proteases (McGinness et al., 2006) mutant LVA variant that confers accelerated degradation under some conditions (Andersen et al., 1998)
   7166..7195    +  CDS            ecliptic pHluorin (fragment): pH-sensitive mutant of green fluorescent protein (Miesenböck et al., 1998) responds to a drop in pH with a gradual loss (eclipsing) of excitation at 475 nm, accompanied by a reduction of excitation at 395 nm
   7231..7317    +  terminator     rrnB T1 terminator: Escherichia coli rrnB; transcription terminator T1 from the E. coli rrnB gene
   7326..62      +  CDS            sspB (fragment) (across the origin): SSPB_ECOLI - Experimental evidence at protein level: Swiss-Prot protein existence level 1. Also stimulates degradation of the N-terminus of RseA (residues 1-108, alone or in complex with sigma-E) by ClpX-ClpP in a non-ssrA-mediated fashion. From Escherichia coli (strain K12).
>Addgene plasmid #199785 | NO- DSD Sensor 1 | addgene full sequence | sequence record 391267 | Addgene NGS Result
CACAGCTAACACCACGTCGTCCCTATCTGCTGCCCTAGGTCTATGAGTGGTTGCTGGATAACTTTACGGG
CATGCATAAGGCTCGTATAATATATTCAGGGAGACCACAACGGTTTCCCTCTACAAATAATTTTGTTTAA
CTTTGAATTCTTCACACAGGAAACCGGTACCATGAGTTTTTCCGTTGATGTGCTGGCGAATATCGCCATC
GAATTGCAGCGTGGGATTGGTCACCAGGATCGTTTTCAGCGCCTGATCACCACGCTACGTCAGGTGCTGG
AGTGCGATGCGTCTGCGTTGCTACGTTACGATTCGCGGCAGTTTATTCCGCTTGCCATCGACGGTCTGGC
AAAGGATGTACTCGGTAGACGCTTTGCGCTGGAAGGGCATCCACGGCTGGAAGCGATTGCCCGCGCCGGG
GATGTGGTGCGCTTTCCCGCAGACAGCGAATTGCCCGATCCCTATGACGGTTTGATTCCTGGGCAGGAGA
GTCTGAAGGTTCACGCCTGCGTTGGTCTGCCATTGTTTGCCGGGCAAAACCTGATCGGCGCACTGACGCT
CGACGGGATGCAGCCCGATCAGTTCGATGTTTTCAGCGACGAAGAGCTACGGCTGATTGCTGCGCTGGCG
GCGGGAGCGTTAAGCAATGCGTTGCTGATTGAACAACTGGAAAGCCAGAATATGCTGCCAGGCGATGCCA
CGCCGTTTGAAGCGGTGAAACAGACGCAGATGATTGGCTTGTCCCCTGGCATGACGCAACTGAAAAAAGA
GATTGAGATTGTGGCGGCGTCCGATCTCAACGTCCTGATCAGCGGTGAGACTGGAACCGGTAAGGAGCTG
GTGGCGAAAGCGATTCATGAAGCCTCGCCACGGGCGGTGAATCCGCTGGTCTATCTCAACTGTGCTGCAC
TGCCGGAAAGTGTGGCGGAAAGTGAGTTGTTCGGGCATGTGAAAGGAGCGTTTACTGGCGCTATCAGTAA
TCGCAGCGGGAAGTTTGAAATGGCGGATAACGGCACGCTGTTTCTGGATGAGATCGGCGAGTTGTCGTTG
GCATTGCAGGCCAAGCTGCTGAGGGTGTTGCAGTATGGCGATATTCAGCGCGTTGGCGATGACCGTTGTT
TGCGGGTCGATGTGCGCGTGCTGGCGGCGACTAACCGCGATTTACGCGAAGAGGTGCTGGCAGGGCGATT
CCGCGCCGATTTGTTTCATCGCCTGAGCGTGTTTCCACTTTCGGTGCCGCCGCTGCGTGAGCGGGGCGAT
GATGTCATTCTGCTGGCGGGGTATTTCTGCGAGCAGTGTCGTTTGCGGCAGGGGCTCTCCCGCGTGGTAT
TAAGTGCCGGAGCGCGAAATTTACTGCAACACTACAGTTTTCCGGGAAACGTGCGCGAACTGGAACATGC
TATTCATCGGGCGGTAGTTCTGGCGAGAGCCACCCGCAGCGGCGATGAAGTGATTCTTGAGGCGCAACAT
TTTGCTTTTCCTGAGGTGACGTTGCCGACGCCAGAAGTGGCGGCGGTGCCCGTTGTTAAGCAAAACCTGC
GTGAAGCGACAGAAGCGTTCCAGCGTGAAACTATTCGTCAGGCACTGGCACAAAATCATCACAACTGGGC
TGCCTGCGCGCGGATGCTGGAAACCGACGTCGCCAACCTGCATCGGCTGGCGAAACGTCTGGGATTGAAG
GATTAAATCTCATGGTACGCGTGCTAGAGGCATCAAATAAAACGAAAGGCTCAGTCGAAAGACTGGGCCT
TTCGTTTTATCTGTTGTTTGTCGGTGAACGCTCTCCTGAGTAGGACAAATCCGCCGCCCTAGACCTAGGG
CCTAGGGTACGGGTTTTGCTGCCCGCAAACGGGCTGTTCTGGTGTTGCTAGTTTGTTATCAGAATCGCAG
ATCCGGCTTCAGCCGGTTTGCCGGCTGAAAGCGCTATTTCTTCCAGAATTGCCATGATTTTTTCCCCACG
GGAGGCGTCACTGGCTCCCGTGTTGTCGGCAGCTTTGATTCGATAAGCAGCATCGCCTGTTTCAGGCTGT
CTATGTGTGACTGTTGAGCTGTAACAAGTTGTCTCAGGTGTTCAATTTCATGTTCTAGTTGCTTTGTTTT
ACTGGTTTCACCTGTTCTATTAGGTGTTACATGCTGTTCATCTGTTACATTGTCGATCTGTTCATGGTGA
ACAGCTTTGAATGCACCAAAAACTCGTAAAAGCTCTGATGTATCTATCTTTTTTACACCGTTTTCATCTG
TGCATATGGACAGTTTTCCCTTTGATATGTAACGGTGAACAGTTGTTCTACTTTTGTTTGTTAGTCTTGA
TGCTTCACTGATAGATACAAGAGCCATAAGAACCTCAGATCCTTCCGTATTTAGCCAGTATGTTCTCTAG
TGTGGTTCGTTGTTTTTGCGTGAGCCATGAGAACGAACCATTGAGATCATACTTACTTTGCATGTCACTC
AAAAATTTTGCCTCAAAACTGGTGAGCTGAATTTTTGCAGTTAAAGCATCGTGTAGTGTTTTTCTTAGTC
CGTTATGTAGGTAGGAATCTGATGTAATGGTTGTTGGTATTTTGTCACCATTCATTTTTATCTGGTTGTT
CTCAAGTTCGGTTACGAGATCCATTTGTCTATCTAGTTCAACTTGGAAAATCAACGTATCAGTCGGGCGG
CCTCGCTTATCAACCACCAATTTCATATTGCTGTAAGTGTTTAAATCTTTACTTATTGGTTTCAAAACCC
ATTGGTTAAGCCTTTTAAACTCATGGTAGTTATTTTCAAGCATTAACATGAACTTAAATTCATCAAGGCT
AATCTCTATATTTGCCTTGTGAGTTTTCTTTTGTGTTAGTTCTTTTAATAACCACTCATAAATCCTCATA
GAGTATTTGTTTTCAAAAGACTTAACATGTTCCAGATTATATTTTATGAATTTTTTTAACTGGAAAAGAT
AAGGCAATATCTCTTCACTAAAAACTAATTCTAATTTTTCGCTTGAGAACTTGGCATAGTTTGTCCACTG
GAAAATCTCAAAGCCTTTAACCAAAGGATTCCTGATTTCCACAGTTCTCGTCATCAGCTCTCTGGTTGCT
TTAGCTAATACACCATAAGCATTTTCCCTACTGATGTTCATCATCTGAGCGTATTGGTTATAAGTGAACG
ATACCGTCCGTTCTTTCCTTGTAGGGTTTTCAATCGTGGGGTTGAGTAGTGCCACACAGCATAAAATTAG
CTTGGTTTCATGCTCCGTTAAGTCATAGCGACTAATCGCTAGTTCATTTGCTTTGAAAACAACTAATTCA
GACATACATCTCAATTGGTCTAGGTGATTTTAATCACTATACCAATTGAGATGGGCTAGTCAATGATAAT
TACTAGTCCTTTTCCTTTGAGTTGTGGGTATCTGTAAATTCTGCTAGACCTTTGCTGGAAAACTTGTAAA
TTCTGCTAGACCCTCTGTAAATTCCGCTAGACCTTTGTGTGTTTTTTTTGTTTATATTCAAGTGGTTATA
ATTTATAGAATAAAGAAAGAATAAAAAAAGATAAAAAGAATAGATCCCAGCCCTGTGTATAACTCACTAC
TTTAGTCAGTTCCGCAGTATTACAAAAGGATGTCGCAAACGCTGTTTGCTCCTCTACAAAACAGACCTTA
AAACCCTAAAGGCTTAAGTAGCACCCTCGCAAGCTCGGGCAAATCGCTGAATATTCCTTTTGTCTCCGAC
CATCAGGCACCTGAGTCGCTGTCTTTTTCGTGACATTCAGTTCGCTGCGCTCACGGCTCTGGCAGCGAAT
GGGGGTAAATGGCACTACAGGCGCCTTTTATGGATTCATGCAAGGAAACTACCCATAATACAAGAAAAGC
CCGTCACGGGCTTCTCAGGGCGTTTTATGGCGGGTCTGCTATGTGGTGCTATCTGACTTTTTGCTGTTCA
GCAGTTCCTGCCCTCTGATTTTCCAGTCTGACCACTTCGGATTATCCCGTGACAGGTCATTCAGACTGGC
TAATGCACCCAGTAAGGCAGCGGTATCATCAACAGGCTTACCCGTCTTACTGTCCCTAGTACTAGTGCTT
GGATTCTCACCAATAAAAAACGCCCGGCGGCAACCGAGCGTTCTGAACAAATCCAGATGGAGTTCTGAGG
TCATTACTGGATCTATCAACAGGAGTCCAAGCGAGCTCGTAAACTTGGTCTGACAGTTACCAATGCTTAA
TCAGTGAGGCACCTATCTCAGCGATCTGTCTATTTCGTTCATCCATAGTTGCCTGACTCCCCGTCGTGTA
GATAACTACGATACGGGAGGGCTTACCATCTGGCCCCAGTGCTGCAATGATACCGCGAGACCCACGCTCA
CCGGCTCCAGATTTATCAGCAATAAACCAGCCAGCCGGAAGGGCCGAGCGCAGAAGTGGTCCTGCAACTT
TATCCGCCTCCATCCAGTCTATTAATTGTTGCCGGGAAGCTAGAGTAAGTAGTTCGCCAGTTAATAGTTT
GCGCAACGTTGTTGCCATTGCTACAGGCATCGTGGTGTCACGCTCGTCGTTTGGTATGGCTTCATTCAGC
TCCGGTTCCCAACGATCAAGGCGAGTTACATGATCCCCCATGTTGTGCAAAAAAGCGGTTAGCTCCTTCG
GTCCTCCGATCGTTGTCAGAAGTAAGTTGGCCGCAGTGTTATCACTCATGGTTATGGCAGCACTGCATAA
TTCTCTTACTGTCATGCCATCCGTAAGATGCTTTTCTGTGACTGGTGAGTACTCAACCAAGTCATTCTGA
GAATAGTGTATGCGGCGACCGAGTTGCTCTTGCCCGGCGTCAATACGGGATAATACCGCGCCACATAGCA
GAACTTTAAAAGTGCTCATCATTGGAAAACGTTCTTCGGGGCGAAAACTCTCAAGGATCTTACCGCTGTT
GAGATCCAGTTCGATGTAACCCACTCGTGCACCCAACTGATCTTCAGCATCTTTTACTTTCACCAGCGTT
TCTGGGTGAGCAAAAACAGGAAGGCAAAATGCCGCAAAAAAGGGAATAAGGGCGACACGGAAATGTTGAA
TACTCATACTCTTCCTTTTCAATATTATTGAAGCATTTATCAGGGTTATTGTCTCATGAGCGGATACATA
TTTGAATGTATTTAGAAAAATAAACAAATAGGGGTTCCGCGCACATTTCCCCGAAAAGTGCCACCTGACG
TCTGTGGCTTTTATGAAAATCACACAGTGATCACAAATTTTAAACAGAGCACAAAATGCTGCCTCGAAAT
GAGGGCGGGAAAATAAGGTTATCAGCCTTGTTTTCTCCCTCATTACTTGAAGGATATGAAGCTAAAACCC
TTTTTTATAAAGCATTTGTCCGAATTCGGACATAATCAAAAAAGCTTAATTAAGATCAATTTGATCTACA
TCTCTTTAACCAACAATATGTAAGATCTCAACTACGGAAAAACTCATCTTTGCCTCACTGTCAATTTGAC
TATAGATATTGTCATATCGACCATTTGATTGATAGTCATTTTGACTACTCATTAATGGGCATAATTTTAT
TTATAGAGTAAAAACAATCAGATAAAAAACTGGCACGCAATCTGCAATTAGCAAGACATCTTTTTAGAAC
ACGATTAAAGAGGAGAAGGTACCATGAGAGCCCTGGTAGTCATCCGCCTGTCCCGCGTCACCGATGCTAC
GACTTCACCGGAGCGTCAGCTGGAGTCTTGCCAGCAGCTCTGCGCCCAGCGCGGCTGGGACGTCGTCGGG
GTAGCGGAGGATCTGGACGTCTCCGGGGCGGTCGATCCGTTCGACCGGAAGCGCAGACCGAACCTGGCCC
GGTGGCTAGCGTTCGAGGAGCAACCGTTCGACGTGATCGTGGCGTACCGGGTAGACCGGTTGACCCGATC
GATCCGGCATCTGCAGCAGCTGGTCCACTGGGCCGAGGACCACAAGAAGCTGGTCGTCTCCGCGACCGAA
GCGCACTTCGATACGACGACGCCGTTTGCGGCGGTCGTCATCGCGCTTATGGGAACGGTGGCGCAGATGG
AATTAGAAGCGATCAAAGAGCGGAACCGTTCGGCTGCGCATTTCAATATCCGCGCCGGGAAATACCGAGG
ATCCCTGCCGCCGTGGGGATACCTGCCTACGCGCGTGGACGGGGAGTGGCGGCTGGTGCCGGACCCTGTG
CAGCGAGAGCGCATCCTCGAGGTGTATCACCGCGTCGTCGACAACCACGAGCCGCTGCACCTGGTGGCCC
ACGACCTGAACCGGCGTGGTGTCCTGTCGCCGAAGGACTACTTCGCGCAGCTGCAAGGCCGCGAGCCGCA
GGGCCGGGAGTGGTCGGCTACCGCGCTGAAGCGATCGATGATCTCCGAGGCGATGCTCGGGTACGCGACT
CTGAACGGTAAGACCGTCCGAGACGACGACGGAGCCCCGCTGGTGCGGGCTGAGCCGATCCTGACCCGTG
AGCAGCTGGAGGCGCTGCGCGCCGAGCTCGTGAAGACCTCCCGGGCGAAGCCCGCGGTGTCTACCCCGTC
GCTGCTGCTGCGGGTGTTGTTCTGTGCGGTGTGCGGGGAGCCCGCGTACAAGTTCGCCGGGGGAGGACGT
AAGCACCCGCGCTACCGCTGCCGCTCGATGGGGTTCCCGAAGCACTGCGGGAACGGCACGGTGGCGATGG
CCGAGTGGGACGCGTTCTGCGAGGAGCAGGTGCTGGATCTGCTCGGGGACGCGGAGCGTCTGGAGAAAGT
CTGGGTAGCCGGCTCGGACTCCGCGGTCGAACTCGCGGAGGTGAACGCGGAGCTGGTGGACCTGACGTCG
CTGATCGGCTCCCCGGCCTACCGGGCCGGCTCTCCGCAGCGAGAAGCACTGGATGCCCGTATTGCGGCGC
TGGCCGCGCGGCAAGAGGAGCTGGAGGGTCTAGAGGCTCGCCCGTCTGGCTGGGAGTGGCGCGAGACCGG
GCAGCGGTTCGGGGACTGGTGGCGGGAGCAGGACACCGCGGCAAAGAACACCTGGCTTCGGTCGATGAAC
GTTCGGCTGACGTTCGACGTCCGCGGCGGGCTGACTCGCACGATCGACTTCGGGGATCTGCAGGAGTACG
AGCAGCATCTCAGGCTCGGCAGCGTGGTCGAACGGCTACACACCGGGATGTCGAGGCCTGCAGCAAACGA
CGAAAACTACGCTGCAGCAGTTTAGACACATGGCATGGATGAACTATACAAATAACCCGGGGGATCCCAT
GGTACGCGTGCTAGAGGCATCAAATAAAACGAAAGGCTCAGTCGAAAGACTGGGCCTTTCGTTTTATCTG
TTGTTTGTCGGTGAACGCTCTCCTGAGTAGGACAAATCCGCCGCCCTAGACCTAG
